Addgene plasmid #201102: pcDNA3.1-EGFR-V5/HIS
Purpose: expression of human EGFR receptor tyrosine kinase in mammalian cells
Depositing lab: Pavel Krejčí. Depositing organization: Masaryk University. Publication: One reporter for in-cell activity profiling of majority of protein kinase oncogenes. Gudernova I, Foldynova-Trantirkova S, Ghannamova BE, Fafilek B, Varecha M, Balek L, Hruba E, Jonatova L, Jelinkova I, Kunova Bosakova M, Trantirek L, Mayer J, Krejci P. Elife. 2017 Feb 15;6. pii: e21536. doi: 10.7554/eLife.21536. PubMed 28199182.
Backbone
  Vector backbone: pcDNA3.1-V5/His
  Backbone manufacturer: Invitrogen
  Vector type: Mammalian Expression
Growth in bacteria
  Bacterial resistance: Ampicillin, 100 μg/mL
  Growth temperature: 37°C
  Growth strain: DH5alpha
  Copy number: High Copy
Gene/Insert
  Gene/Insert name: human EGFR receptor tyrosine kinase, full length, wildtype
  Species: H. sapiens (human)
  Entrez Gene: EGFR (a.k.a. ERBB, ERBB1, ERRP, HER1, NISBD2, NNCIS, PIG61, mENA)
  Promoter: CMV
  Tag / fusion protein: V5/His (C terminal on insert)
  Cloning method: TOPO Cloning
Terms and licenses: Academic/Nonprofit Terms; Industry Terms: Not Available to Industry
How to cite: pcDNA3.1-EGFR-V5/HIS was a gift from Pavel Krejčí (Addgene plasmid # 201102 ; http://n2t.net/addgene:201102 ; RRID:Addgene_201102)
