[The description below was written by a language model from this plasmid's Addgene catalogue record and pLannotate feature annotations shown in this document.]
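Description:
pcDNA3.1-EGFR-V5/HIS is a mammalian expression plasmid of about 9.1 kb built on the Invitrogen pcDNA3.1-V5/His backbone, carrying full-length wild-type human EGFR, the epidermal growth factor receptor tyrosine kinase, inserted by TOPO cloning. It is propagated in E. coli from a high-copy ColE1/pUC-type origin with ampicillin selection provided by the β-lactamase gene and its own promoter. An f1 origin is also present, which allows single-stranded DNA production.

The EGFR open reading frame sits downstream of the human cytomegalovirus immediate-early enhancer and promoter, which drive strong constitutive transcription in mammalian cells, and is terminated by the bovine growth hormone polyadenylation signal. A T7 promoter lies between the CMV promoter and the insert and can serve for in vitro transcription or as a sequencing priming site. The catalogue entry describes a C-terminal V5/His fusion. The feature table annotates the V5 epitope just downstream of the EGFR coding sequence but does not call a polyhistidine tag separately, although the backbone design places one after V5. These tags allow antibody detection and metal-affinity capture of the receptor. A separate cassette, with the SV40 early promoter driving the neomycin phosphotransferase gene and ending in an SV40 poly(A) signal, permits G418 selection of stably transfected cells. Short annotated fragments (an HIV-1 LTR match, ble, lacI, lac promoter/operator and bom) appear to be backbone remnants or similarity hits rather than functional parts.

The plasmid is intended for expressing human EGFR in mammalian cells, and the associated publication concerns reporter-based profiling of protein kinase oncogene activity in cells.
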