Features (pLannotate 1.2.2; 21 found; start..end, strand, type, name):
     38..90      -  misc_feature   bom (fragment): basis of mobility region from pBR322
    245..624     +  enhancer       CMV enhancer: human cytomegalovirus immediate early enhancer
    625..828     +  promoter       CMV promoter: human cytomegalovirus (CMV) immediate early promoter
    824..857     +  LTR            5' LTR (truncated) (fragment): truncated 5' long terminal repeat (LTR) from HIV-1
    873..891     +  promoter       T7 promoter: promoter for bacteriophage T7 RNA polymerase
    949..4578    +  CDS            EGFR (sequence partly withheld): EGFR_HUMAN - Also known as ERBB, ERBB1, HER1. Experimental evidence at protein level: Swiss-Prot protein existence level 1. (Microbial infection) Acts as a receptor for hepatitis C virus (HCV) in hepatocytes and facilitates its cell entry. Mediates HCV entry by promoting the formation of the CD81-CLDN1 receptor complexes that are essential for HCV entry and by enhancing membrane fusion of cells expressing HCV envelope glycoproteins. From Homo sapiens (Human).
   4651..4692    +  CDS            V5 tag: epitope tag from simian virus 5
   4748..4972    +  polyA_signal   bGH poly(A) signal: bovine growth hormone polyadenylation signal
   4976..4997    +  promoter       SV40 promoter (fragment): SV40 enhancer and early promoter
   5018..5446    +  rep_origin     f1 ori (sequence partly withheld): f1 bacteriophage origin of replication; arrow indicates direction of (+) strand synthesis
   5460..5789    +  promoter       SV40 promoter: SV40 enhancer and early promoter
   5856..6647    +  CDS            neo: KKA2_KLEPN - Also known as kan, nptII. Experimental evidence at protein level: Swiss-Prot protein existence level 1. Resistance to kanamycin, neomycin, paromomycin, ribostamycin, butirosin and gentamicin B. From Klebsiella pneumoniae.
   6673..6831    +  CDS            ble (fragment): BLE_KLEPN - Experimental evidence at protein level: Swiss-Prot protein existence level 1. Binding protein with a strong affinity to the bleomycin family of antibiotics. Binds to CL990; an antimitotic-antibiotic compound. From Klebsiella pneumoniae.
   6826..6947    +  polyA_signal   SV40 poly(A) signal: SV40 polyadenylation signal
   7020..7036    -  protein_bind   lac operator: The lac repressor binds to the lac operator to inhibit transcription in E. coli. This inhibition can be relieved by adding lactose or isopropyl-β-D-thiogalactopyranoside (IPTG). lac repressor encoded by lacI
   7044..7074    -  promoter       lac promoter: promoter for the E. coli lac operon
   7089..7110    -  protein_bind   CAP binding site: CAP binding activates transcription in the presence of cAMP. E. coli catabolite activator protein
   7123..7215    -  CDS            lacI (fragment): lac repressor; lacI; The lac repressor binds to the lac operator to inhibit transcription in E. coli. This inhibition can be relieved by adding lactose or isopropyl-β-D-thiogalactopyranoside (IPTG).
   7398..7986    -  rep_origin     ori: high-copy-number ColE1/pMB1/pBR322/pUC origin of replication
   8157..9017    -  CDS            AmpR: β-lactamase; bla; confers resistance to ampicillin, carbenicillin, and related antibiotics
   9018..9122    -  promoter       AmpR promoter: bla
>Addgene plasmid #201102 | pcDNA3.1-EGFR-V5/HIS | addgene full sequence | sequence record 394046 | Addgene NGS Result
ACCTGACGTCGACGGATCGGGAGATCTCCCGATCCCCTATGGTGCACTCTCAGTACAATCTGCTCTGATG
CCGCATAGTTAAGCCAGTATCTGCTCCCTGCTTGTGTGTTGGAGGTCGCTGAGTAGTGCGCGAGCAAAAT
TTAAGCTACAACAAGGCAAGGCTTGACCGACAATTGCATGAAGAATCTGCTTAGGGTTAGGCGTTTTGCG
CTGCTTCGCGATGTACGGGCCAGATATACGCGTTGACATTGATTATTGACTAGTTATTAATAGTAATCAA
TTACGGGGTCATTAGTTCATAGCCCATATATGGAGTTCCGCGTTACATAACTTACGGTAAATGGCCCGCC
TGGCTGACCGCCCAACGACCCCCGCCCATTGACGTCAATAATGACGTATGTTCCCATAGTAACGCCAATA
GGGACTTTCCATTGACGTCAATGGGTGGAGTATTTACGGTAAACTGCCCACTTGGCAGTACATCAAGTGT
ATCATATGCCAAGTACGCCCCCTATTGACGTCAATGACGGTAAATGGCCCGCCTGGCATTATGCCCAGTA
CATGACCTTATGGGACTTTCCTACTTGGCAGTACATCTACGTATTAGTCATCGCTATTACCATGGTGATG
CGGTTTTGGCAGTACATCAATGGGCGTGGATAGCGGTTTGACTCACGGGGATTTCCAAGTCTCCACCCCA
TTGACGTCAATGGGAGTTTGTTTTGGCACCAAAATCAACGGGACTTTCCAAAATGTCGTAACAACTCCGC
CCCATTGACGCAAATGGGCGGTAGGCGTGTACGGTGGGAGGTCTATATAAGCAGAGCTCTCTGGCTAACT
AGAGAACCCACTGCTTACTGGCTTATCGAAATTAATACGACTCACTATAGGGAGACCCAAGCTGGCTAGT
TAAGCTTGGTACCGAGCTCGGATCCAGTACCCTTCACCATGCGACCCTCCGGGACGGCCGGGGCAGCGCT
CCTGGCGCTGCTGGCTGCGCTCTGCCCGGCGAGTCGGGCTCTGGAGGAAAAGAAAGTTTGCCAAGGCACG
AGTAACAAGCTCACGCAGTTGGGCACTTTTGAAGATCATTTTCTCAGCCTCCAGAGGATGTTCAATAACT
GTGAGGTGGTCCTTGGGAATTTGGAAATTACCTATGTGCAGAGGAATTATGATCTTTCCTTCTTAAAGAC
CATCCAGGAGGTGGCTGGTTATGTCCTCATTGCCCTCAACACAGTGGAGCGAATTCCTTTGGAAAACCTG
CAGATCATCAGAGGAAATATGTACTACGAAAATTCCTATGCCTTAGCAGTCTTATCTAACTATGATGCAA
ATAAAACCGGACTGAAGGAGCTGCCCATGAGAAATTTACAGGAAATCCTGCATGGCGCCGTGCGGTTCAG
CAACAACCCTGCCCTGTGCAACGTGGAGAGCATCCAGTGGCGGGACATAGTCAGCAGTGACTTTCTCAGC
AACATGTCGATGGACTTCCAGAACCACCTGGGCAGCTGCCAAAAGTGTGATCCAAGCTGTCCCAATGGGA
GCTGCTGGGGTGCAGGAGAGGAGAACTGCCAGAAACTGACCAAAATCATCTGTGCCCAGCAGTGCTCCGG
GCGCTGCCGTGGCAAGTCCCCCAGTGACTGCTGCCACAACCAGTGTGCTGCAGGCTGCACAGGCCCCCGG
GAGAGCGACTGCCTGGTCTGCCGCAAATTCCGAGACGAAGCCACGTGCAAGGACACCTGCCCCCCACTCA
TGCTCTACAACCCCACCACGTACCAGATGGATGTGAACCCCGAGGGCAAATACAGCTTTGGTGCCACCTG
CGTGAAGAAGTGTCCCCGTAATTATGTGGTGACAGATCACGGCTCGTGCGTCCGAGCCTGTGGGGCCGAC
AGCTATGAGATGGAGGAAGACGGCGTCCGCAAGTGTAAGAAGTGCGAAGGGCCTTGCCGCAAAGTGTGTA
ACGGAATAGGTATTGGTGAATTTAAAGACTCACTCTCCATAAATGCTACGAATATTAAACACTTCAAAAA
CTGCACCTCCATCAGTGGCGATCTCCACATCCTGCCGGTGGCATTTAGGGGTGACTCCTTCACACATACT
CCTCCTCTGGATCCACAGGAACTGGATATTCTGAAAACCGTAAAGGAAATCACAGGGTTTTTGCTGATTC
AGGCTTGGCCTGAAAACAGGACGGACCTCCATGCCTTTGAGAACCTAGAAATCATACGCGGCAGGACCAA
GCAACATGGTCAGTTTTCTCTTGCAGTCGTCAGCCTGAACATAACATCCTTGGGATTACGCTCCCTCAAG
GAGATAAGTGATGGAGATGTGATAATTTCAGGAAACAAAAATTTGTGCTATGCAAATACAATAAACTGGA
AAAAACTGTTTGGGACCTCCGGTCAGAAAACCAAAATTATAAGCAACAGAGGTGAAAACAGCTGCAAGGC
CACAGGCCAGGTCTGCCATGCCTTGTGCTCCCCCGAGGGCTGCTGGGGCCCGGAGCCCAGGGACTGCGTC
TCTTGCCGGAATGTCAGCCGAGGCAGGGAATGCGTGGACAAGTGCAACCTTCTGGAGGGTGAGCCAAGGG
AGTTTGTGGAGAACTCTGAGTGCATACAGTGCCACCCAGAGTGCCTGCCTCAGGCCATGAACATCACCTG
CACAGGACGGGGACCAGACAACTGTATCCAGTGTGCCCACTACATTGACGGCCCCCACTGCGTCAAGACC
TGCCCGGCAGGAGTCATGGGAGAAAACAACACCCTGGTCTGGAAGTACGCAGACGCCGGCCATGTGTGCC
ACCTGTGCCATCCAAACTGCACCTACGGATGCACTGGGCCAGGTCTTGAAGGCTGTCCAACGAATGGGCC
TAAGATCCCGTCCATCGCCACTGGGATGGTGGGGGCCCTCCTCTTGCTGCTGGTGGTGGCCCTGGGGATC
GGCCTCTTCATGCGAAGGCGCCACATCGTTCGGAAGCGCACGCTGCGGAGGCTGCTGCAGGAGAGGGAGC
TTGTGGAGCCTCTTACACCCAGT
[981 nt withheld, positions 3034-4014]
TTCTTCAGCAGCCCCTCCACGTCACGGACTCCCCTCCTGAGCTCTCTGAGTGCAACCAGCAACAATTCCA
CCGTGGCTTGCATTGATAGAAATGGGCTGCAAAGCTGTCCCATCAAGGAAGACAGCTTCTTGCAGCGATA
CAGCTCAGACCCCACAGGCGCCTTGACTGAGGACAGCATAGACGACACCTTCCTCCCAGTGCCTGAATAC
ATAAACCAGTCCGTTCCCAAAAGGCCCGCTGGCTCTGTGCAGAATCCTGTCTATCACAATCAGCCTCTGA
ACCCCGCGCCCAGCAGAGACCCACACTACCAGGACCCCCACAGCACTGCAGTGGGCAACCCCGAGTATCT
CAACACTGTCCAGCCCACCTGTGTCAACAGCACATTCGACAGCCCTGCCCACTGGGCCCAGAAAGGCAGC
CACCAAATTAGCCTGGACAACCCTGACTACCAGCAGGACTTCTTTCCCAAGGAAGCCAAGCCAAATGGCA
TCTTTAAGGGCTCCACAGCTGAAAATGCAGAATACCTAAGGGTCGCGCCACAAAGCAGTGAATTTATTGG
AGCAAAGGGTCAAGACAATTCTGCAGATATCCAGCACAGTGGCGGCCGCTCGAGTCTAGAGGGCCCGCGG
TTCGAAGGTAAGCCTATCCCTAACCCTCTCCTCGGTCTCGATTCTACGCGTACCGGTCATCATCACCATC
ACCATTGAGTTTAAACCCGCTGATCAGCCTCGACTGTGCCTTCTAGTTGCCAGCCATCTGTTGTTTGCCC
CTCCCCCGTGCCTTCCTTGACCCTGGAAGGTGCCACTCCCACTGTCCTTTCCTAATAAAATGAGGAAATT
GCATCGCATTGTCTGAGTAGGTGTCATTCTATTCTGGGGGGTGGGGTGGGGCAGGACAGCAAGGGGGAGG
ATTGGGAAGACAATAGCAGGCATGCTGGGGATGCGGTGGGCTCTATGGCTTCTGAGGCGGAAAGAACCAG
CTGGGGCTCTAGGGGGTATCCCC
[124 nt withheld, positions 5018-5141]
C
[91 nt withheld, positions 5143-5233]
A
[49 nt withheld, positions 5235-5283]
CCTTTGACGTTGGAGTCCACGTTCTTT
[37 nt withheld, positions 5311-5347]
ACCCTATCTCGGTCTATTCTTTTGATTTATAAGGGATTTTGCCGATTTCGGCCTATTGGTTAAAAAATGA
GCTGATTTAACAAAAATTTAACGCGAATTAATTCTGTGGAATGTGTGTCAGTTAGGGTGTGGAAAGTCCC
CAGGCTCCCCAGCAGGCAGAAGTATGCAAAGCATGCATCTCAATTAGTCAGCAACCAGGTGTGGAAAGTC
CCCAGGCTCCCCAGCAGGCAGAAGTATGCAAAGCATGCATCTCAATTAGTCAGCAACCATAGTCCCGCCC
CTAACTCCGCCCATCCCGCCCCTAACTCCGCCCAGTTCCGCCCATTCTCCGCCCCATGGCTGACTAATTT
TTTTTATTTATGCAGAGGCCGAGGCCGCCTCTGCCTCTGAGCTATTCCAGAAGTAGTGAGGAGGCTTTTT
TGGAGGCCTAGGCTTTTGCAAAAAGCTCCCGGGAGCTTGTATATCCATTTTCGGATCTGATCAAGAGACA
GGATGAGGATCGTTTCGCATGATTGAACAAGATGGATTGCACGCAGGTTCTCCGGCCGCTTGGGTGGAGA
GGCTATTCGGCTATGACTGGGCACAACAGACAATCGGCTGCTCTGATGCCGCCGTGTTCCGGCTGTCAGC
GCAGGGGCGCCCGGTTCTTTTTGTCAAGACCGACCTGTCCGGTGCCCTGAATGAACTGCAGGACGAGGCA
GCGCGGCTATCGTGGCTGGCCACGACGGGCGTTCCTTGCGCAGCTGTGCTCGACGTTGTCACTGAAGCGG
GAAGGGACTGGCTGCTATTGGGCGAAGTGCCGGGGCAGGATCTCCTGTCATCTCACCTTGCTCCTGCCGA
GAAAGTATCCATCATGGCTGATGCAATGCGGCGGCTGCATACGCTTGATCCGGCTACCTGCCCATTCGAC
CACCAAGCGAAACATCGCATCGAGCGAGCACGTACTCGGATGGAAGCCGGTCTTGTCGATCAGGATGATC
TGGACGAAGAGCATCAGGGGCTCGCGCCAGCCGAACTGTTCGCCAGGCTCAAGGCGCGCATGCCCGACGG
CGAGGATCTCGTCGTGACCCATGGCGATGCCTGCTTGCCGAATATCATGGTGGAAAATGGCCGCTTTTCT
GGATTCATCGACTGTGGCCGGCTGGGTGTGGCGGACCGCTATCAGGACATAGCGTTGGCTACCCGTGATA
TTGCTGAAGAGCTTGGCGGCGAATGGGCTGACCGCTTCCTCGTGCTTTACGGTATCGCCGCTCCCGATTC
GCAGCGCATCGCCTTCTATCGCCTTCTTGACGAGTTCTTCTGAGCGGGACTCTGGGGTTCGCGAAATGAC
CGACCAAGCGACGCCCAACCTGCCATCACGAGATTTCGATTCCACCGCCGCCTTCTATGAAAGGTTGGGC
TTCGGAATCGTTTTCCGGGACGCCGGCTGGATGATCCTCCAGCGCGGGGATCTCATGCTGGAGTTCTTCG
CCCACCCCAACTTGTTTATTGCAGCTTATAATGGTTACAAATAAAGCAATAGCATCACAAATTTCACAAA
TAAAGCATTTTTTTCACTGCATTCTAGTTGTGGTTTGTCCAAACTCATCAATGTATCTTATCATGTCTGT
ATACCGTCGACCTCTAGCTAGAGCTTGGCGTAATCATGGTCATAGCTGTTTCCTGTGTGAAATTGTTATC
CGCTCACAATTCCACACAACATACGAGCCGGAAGCATAAAGTGTAAAGCCTGGGGTGCCTAATGAGTGAG
CTAACTCACATTAATTGCGTTGCGCTCACTGCCCGCTTTCCAGTCGGGAAACCTGTCGTGCCAGCTGCAT
TAATGAATCGGCCAACGCGCGGGGAGAGGCGGTTTGCGTATTGGGCGCTCTTCCGCTTCCTCGCTCACTG
ACTCGCTGCGCTCGGTCGTTCGGCTGCGGCGAGCGGTATCAGCTCACTCAAAGGCGGTAATACGGTTATC
CACAGAATCAGGGGATAACGCAGGAAAGAACATGTGAGCAAAAGGCCAGCAAAAGGCCAGGAACCGTAAA
AAGGCCGCGTTGCTGGCGTTTTTCCATAGGCTCCGCCCCCCTGACGAGCATCACAAAAATCGACGCTCAA
GTCAGAGGTGGCGAAACCCGACAGGACTATAAAGATACCAGGCGTTTCCCCCTGGAAGCTCCCTCGTGCG
CTCTCCTGTTCCGACCCTGCCGCTTACCGGATACCTGTCCGCCTTTCTCCCTTCGGGAAGCGTGGCGCTT
TCTCATAGCTCACGCTGTAGGTATCTCAGTTCGGTGTAGGTCGTTCGCTCCAAGCTGGGCTGTGTGCACG
AACCCCCCGTTCAGCCCGACCGCTGCGCCTTATCCGGTAACTATCGTCTTGAGTCCAACCCGGTAAGACA
CGACTTATCGCCACTGGCAGCAGCCACTGGTAACAGGATTAGCAGAGCGAGGTATGTAGGCGGTGCTACA
GAGTTCTTGAAGTGGTGGCCTAACTACGGCTACACTAGAAGAACAGTATTTGGTATCTGCGCTCTGCTGA
AGCCAGTTACCTTCGGAAAAAGAGTTGGTAGCTCTTGATCCGGCAAACAAACCACCGCTGGTAGCGGTGG
TTTTTTTGTTTGCAAGCAGCAGATTACGCGCAGAAAAAAAGGATCTCAAGAAGATCCTTTGATCTTTTCT
ACGGGGTCTGACGCTCAGTGGAACGAAAACTCACGTTAAGGGATTTTGGTCATGAGATTATCAAAAAGGA
TCTTCACCTAGATCCTTTTAAATTAAAAATGAAGTTTTAAATCAATCTAAAGTATATATGAGTAAACTTG
GTCTGACAGTTACCAATGCTTAATCAGTGAGGCACCTATCTCAGCGATCTGTCTATTTCGTTCATCCATA
GTTGCCTGACTCCCCGTCGTGTAGATAACTACGATACGGGAGGGCTTACCATCTGGCCCCAGTGCTGCAA
TGATACCGCGAGACCCACGCTCACCGGCTCCAGATTTATCAGCAATAAACCAGCCAGCCGGAAGGGCCGA
GCGCAGAAGTGGTCCTGCAACTTTATCCGCCTCCATCCAGTCTATTAATTGTTGCCGGGAAGCTAGAGTA
AGTAGTTCGCCAGTTAATAGTTTGCGCAACGTTGTTGCCATTGCTACAGGCATCGTGGTGTCACGCTCGT
CGTTTGGTATGGCTTCATTCAGCTCCGGTTCCCAACGATCAAGGCGAGTTACATGATCCCCCATGTTGTG
CAAAAAAGCGGTTAGCTCCTTCGGTCCTCCGATCGTTGTCAGAAGTAAGTTGGCCGCAGTGTTATCACTC
ATGGTTATGGCAGCACTGCATAATTCTCTTACTGTCATGCCATCCGTAAGATGCTTTTCTGTGACTGGTG
AGTACTCAACCAAGTCATTCTGAGAATAGTGTATGCGGCGACCGAGTTGCTCTTGCCCGGCGTCAATACG
GGATAATACCGCGCCACATAGCAGAACTTTAAAAGTGCTCATCATTGGAAAACGTTCTTCGGGGCGAAAA
CTCTCAAGGATCTTACCGCTGTTGAGATCCAGTTCGATGTAACCCACTCGTGCACCCAACTGATCTTCAG
CATCTTTTACTTTCACCAGCGTTTCTGGGTGAGCAAAAACAGGAAGGCAAAATGCCGCAAAAAAGGGAAT
AAGGGCGACACGGAAATGTTGAATACTCATACTCTTCCTTTTTCAATATTATTGAAGCATTTATCAGGGT
TATTGTCTCATGAGCGGATACATATTTGAATGTATTTAGAAAAATAAACAAATAGGGGTTCCGCGCACAT
TTCCCCGAAAAGTGCC
